Addgene plasmid #51602: pCMV-myc-Sema4DdeltaC
Purpose: expresses Sema4D lacking C terminus
Depositing lab: Suzanne Paradis. Depositing organization: Brandeis University. Publication: Sema4D localizes to synapses and regulates GABAergic synapse development as a membrane-bound molecule in the mammalian hippocampus. Raissi AJ, Staudenmaier EK, David S, Hu L, Paradis S. Mol Cell Neurosci. 2013 Nov;57:23-32. doi: 10.1016/j.mcn.2013.08.004. Epub 2013 Sep 10. PubMed 24036351.
Backbone
  Vector backbone: pCMV
  Backbone size w/o insert (bp): 4000
  Total vector size (bp): 6300
  Vector type: Mammalian Expression
Growth in bacteria
  Bacterial resistance: Ampicillin, 100 μg/mL
  Growth temperature: 37°C
  Growth strain: Stbl3
  Copy number: Unknown
Gene/Insert
  Gene/Insert name: Sema4DdeltaC
  Species: M. musculus (mouse)
  Insert size (bp): 2300
  Mutation: Last 69 amino acids of Sema4D C-terminus are deleted.Silent mutations between amino acids (approx 275-281) to make resistant against shRNA1. Also silent mutation at aa 54-60 to make susceptible to shRNA2.
  GenBank ID: NM_001281880
  Entrez Gene: Sema4d (a.k.a. CD100, Semacl2, Semaj, Semcl2, coll-4)
  Promoter: CMV
  Tag / fusion protein: myc (N terminal on backbone)
  Cloning method: Restriction Enzyme; 5′ cloning site XhoI (unknown if destroyed); 3′ cloning site NotI (unknown if destroyed)
  Sequencing primers: 5′ TGTCAAGTTCAGGTGGTCACAGG; 3′ TACAACTGCTACAAGGGCTAC
Terms and licenses: Academic/Nonprofit Terms; Industry Terms: Not Available to Industry
Depositor comments: Please note that the sequence of the myc epitope tag in this plasmid is MQKLISEEDLL, which differs from the standard EQKLISEEDLL. The Sema4D insert in this plasmid does not contain amino acids 1-50 and contains a L745P mutation when compared to GenBank reference sequence NP_542764.2
How to cite: pCMV-myc-Sema4DdeltaC was a gift from Suzanne Paradis (Addgene plasmid # 51602 ; http://n2t.net/addgene:51602 ; RRID:Addgene_51602)
