[The description below was written by a language model from this plasmid's Addgene catalogue record.]
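Description:
pCMV-myc-Sema4DdeltaC is a mammalian expression plasmid of about 6.3 kb, built on a roughly 4 kb pCMV backbone and carrying an approximately 2.3 kb mouse Sema4d (CD100) insert. It is propagated in E. coli under ampicillin selection. The record gives no origin of replication or copy number, and it lists no mammalian selection marker. No feature table is provided, so other backbone elements such as the polyadenylation signal cannot be described.

The CMV promoter drives strong constitutive expression of a Sema4D variant with a backbone-encoded myc epitope at its N terminus. The insert was cloned between XhoI and NotI sites. The defining change is deletion of the last 69 amino acids, which removes the C-terminal end of this transmembrane semaphorin. The coding sequence also carries silent mutations at roughly residues 275–281 that make the transcript resistant to one shRNA (shRNA1), and silent changes at residues 54–60 that make it susceptible to a second (shRNA2).

The depositor notes several departures from reference. The myc tag begins with methionine rather than the standard glutamate. The insert lacks amino acids 1–50 of the reference protein. It also carries an L745P substitution.

The shRNA-resistant design suits knockdown-and-rescue experiments, in which endogenous Sema4D is depleted and the truncated protein is supplied to test whether the C terminus is needed for function. The associated publication concerns Sema4D localization to synapses and its role as a membrane-bound molecule in GABAergic synapse development in the mammalian hippocampus.
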