>Addgene plasmid #51602 | pCMV-myc-Sema4DdeltaC | depositor partial sequence | sequence record 79437 | pCMV signal sequence, myc tag, and full insert
ATGGCTGGGATTTTCTATTTCATCCTCTTTTCGTTTCTCTTTGGAATTTGCGACGCTGTCACCGGTTCTA
GAGGGCCCACCATGGCATCAATGCAGAAGCTGATCTCAGAGGAGGACCTGCTTATGGCCATGGAGGCCCG
AATTCGGTCGACCGAGATCTCTCGAGGTTCGGCCTTGCTGATGAGTGAGGACAAAGACACTCTGTATGTA
GGCGCCCGGGAAGCAGTCTTTGCAGTGAATGCGCTGAACATCTCTGAGAAGCAACATGAGGTATATTGGA
AGGTCTCTGAAGACAAAAAATCCAAGTGTGCAGAGAAGGGGAAATCAAAGCAGACGGAGTGCCTTAACTA
CATTCGAGTACTACAGCCACTAAGCAGCACTTCCCTCTATGTGTGTGGGACCAATGCGTTCCAGCCCACC
TGTGACCACCTGAACTTGACATCCTTCAAGTTTCTGGGGAAAAGTGAAGATGGCAAAGGAAGATGCCCCT
TCGACCCCGCCCACAGCTACACATCAGTCATGGTTGGGGGCGAGCTCTACTCTGGGACGTCCTATAATTT
CTTGGGCAGTGAACCCATCATCTCTCGAAACTCTTCCCACAGTCCCTTGAGGACGGAGTATGCCATCCCG
TGGCTGAACGAGCCTAGCTTCGTCTTTGCTGACGTGATCCAGAAAAGCCCAGATGGTCCGGAGGGTGAAG
ATGACAAGGTCTACTTCTTTTTTACGGAGGTATCCGTGGAGTACGAATTCGTCTTCAAGTTGATGATCCC
GCGAGTTGCCAGGGTGTGCAAGGGCGACCAGGGCGGCCTGCGGACTTTGCAAAAAAAATGGACGTCATTC
CTAAAGGCCAGGCTGATCTGCTCCAAGCCAGACAGTGGCCTGGTCTTCAACATACTTCAGGATGTGTTTG
TGCTGAGGGCCCCGGGCCTCAAGGAGCCTGTGTTCTATGCGGTCTTCACCCCACAGCTGAACAATGTGGG
TCTGTCAGCGGTGTGCGCCTACACACTGGCCACGGTGGAGGCAGTCTTCTCCCGTGGAAAGTACATGCAG
AGTGCCACAGTGGAGCAGTCTCACACCAAGTGGGTGCGCTACAATGGCCCAGTGCCCACTCCCCGACCTG
GAGCGTGTATCGACAGTGAGGCCCGGGCAGCCAACTACACCAGCTCCTTGAATCTCCCAGACAAAACACT
GCAGTTTGTAAAAGACCACCCTTTGATGGATGACTCAGTGACCCCGATAGACAACAGACCCAAGCTGATC
AAAAAAGATGTAAACTACACCCAGATAGTGGTAGACAGGACCCAGGCCCTGGATGGGACTTTCTACGACG
TCATGTTCATCAGCACAGACCGGGGAGCTCTGCATAAAGCAGTCATCCTCACAAAAGAGGTGCATGTCAT
CGAGGAGACCCAACTCTTCCGGGACTCTGAACCGGTCCTAACTCTGCTGCTATCATCAAAGAAGGGGAGG
AAGTTTGTCTATGCAGGCTCCAACTCTGGAGTGGTCCAAGCGCCCCTGGCATTCTGCGAAAAGCACGGTA
GCTGTGAAGACTGTGTGTTAGCACGGGACCCCTACTGTGCCTGGAGCCCAGCCATCAAGGCCTGTGTTAC
CCTGCACCAGGAAGAGGCCTCCAGCAGGGGCTGGATTCAGGACATGAGCGGTGACACATCCTCATGCCTG
GATAAGAGTAAAGAAAGTTTCAACCAGCATTTTTTCAAGCACGGCGGCACAGCAGAACTCAAATGTTTCC
AAAAGTCCAACCTAGCCCGGGTGGTATGGAAGTTCCAGAATGGCGAGTTGAAGGCCGCAAGTCCCAAGTA
CGGCTTTGTGGGCAGGAAGCACCTGCTCATCTTCAACCTGTCGGACGGAGACAGCGGCGTGTACCAGTGC
CTGTCAGAGGAAAGGGTGAGGAATAAAACGGTCTCCCAGCTGCTGGCCAAGCACGTTCTGGAAGTGAAGA
TGGTACCTCGGACCCCCCCCTCACCTACCTCAGAGGATGCTCAGACAGAAGGTAGTAAGATCACATCCAA
AATGCCGGTTGCATCTACCCAGGGGTCCTCTCCCCCTACCCCGGCTCTGTGGGCAACCTCCCCCAGAGCC
GCCACCCTACCTCCCAAGTCCTCCTCCGGCACATCCTGTGAACCAAAGATGGTCATCAACACGGTCCCCC
AGCTCCACTCAGAGAAGACGGTGTATCTCAAGTCCAGTGACAACCGCCTGCTCATGTCTCTCCTCCTCTT
CATCTTTGTCCCCTTCCTCTGCCTCTTTTCCTACAACTGCTACAAGGGCTACCTGCCCGGACAGTGCTTA
AAATTCCGCTCAGCCCTGCTGCTTGGAAAGAAAACACCCAAGTCAGACTTCTCTGACCTGGAGCAGAGTG
TGAAGGAGACACTGGCGGCCGCGGGGATCCAGACATGA
