>Addgene plasmid #51602 | pCMV-myc-Sema4DdeltaC | addgene partial sequence | sequence record 81107 | CMV-F 5'-CGCAAATGGGCGGTAGGCGTG-3'
GCAGAGCTCGTTTAGTGAACCGTCAGATCGCCTGGAGACGCCATCCACGCTGTTTTGACCTCCATAGAAG
ACACCGGGACCGATCCAGCCTCCGGACTCTAGAGGATCCGGTACTAGAGGAACTGAAAAACCAGAAAGTT
AACTGGTAAGTTTAGTCTTTTTGTCTTTTATTTCAGGTCCCGGATCCGGTGGTGGTGCAAATCAAAGAAC
TGCTCCTCAGTGGATGTTGCCTTTACTTCTAGGCCTGTACGGAAGTGTTACTTCTGCTCTAAAAGCTGCG
GAATTGTACCCGCGGGCCCGCCGCCACCATGGCTGGGATTTTCTATTTCATCCTCTTTTCGTTTCTCTTT
GGAATTTGCGACGCTGTCACCGGTTCTAGAGGGCCCACCATGGCATCAATGCAGAAGCTGATCTCAGAGG
AGGACCTGCTTATGGCCATGGAGGCCCGAATTCGGTCGACCGAGATCTCTCGAGGTTCGGCCTTGCTGAT
GAGTGAGGACAAAGACACTCTGTATGTAGGCGCCCGGGAAGCAGTCTTTGCAGTGAATGCGCTGAACATC
TCTGAGAAGCAACATGAGGTATATTGGAAGGTCTCTGAAGACAAAAAATCCAAGTGTGCAGAGAAGGGGA
AATCAAAGCAGACGGAGTGCCTTAACTACATTCGAGTACTACAGCCACTAAGCAGCACTTCCCTCTATGT
GTGTGGGACCAATGCGTTCCAGCCCACCTGTGACCACCTGAACTTGACATCCTTCAAGTTTCTGGGGAAA
AGTGAAGATGGCAAAGGAAGATGCCCCTTCGACCCCGCCCACAGCTACACATCAGTCATGGTTGGGGGCG
AGCTCTACTCTGGGACGTCCTATAATTTCTTGGGCAGTGAACCCATCATCTCTCGAAACTCTTCCCACAG
TCCCTTGAGGACGGAGTATGCCATCCCGTGGCTGAACGAGCCTAGCTTCGTCTTTGCTGACGTGATCCA
