>Addgene plasmid #51602 | pCMV-myc-Sema4DdeltaC | addgene partial sequence | sequence record 81264 | EBV-rev 5'-GTGGTTTGTCCAAACTCATC-3'
GTCTCCTTCACACTCTGCTCCAGGTCAGAGAAGTCTGACTTGGGTGTTTTCTTTCCAAGCAGCAGGGCTG
AGCGGAATTTTAAGCACTGTCCGGGCAGGTAGCCCTTGTAGCAGTTGTAGGAAAAGAGGCAGAGGAAGGG
GACAAAGATGAAGAGGAGGAGAGACATGAGCAGGCGGTTGTCACTGGACTTGAGATACACCGTCTTCTCT
GAGTGGAGCTGGGGGACCGTGTTGATGACCATCTTTGGTTCACAGGATGTGCCGGAGGAGGACTTGGGAG
GTAGGGTGGCGGCTCTGGGGGAGGTTGCCCACAGAGCCGGGGTAGGGGGAGAGGACCCCTGGGTAGATGC
AACCGGCATTTTGGATGTGATCTTACTACCTTCTGTCTGAGCATCCTCTGAGGTAGGTGAGGGGGGGGTC
CGAGGTACCATCTTCACTTCCAGAACGTGCTTGGCCAGCAGCTGGGAGACCGTTTTATTCCTCACCCTTT
CCTCTGACAGGCACTGGTACACGCCGCTGTCTCCGTCCGACAGGTTGAAGATGAGCAGGTGCTTCCTGCC
CACAAAGCCGTACTTGGGACTTGCGGCCTTCAACTCGCCATTCTGGAACTTCCATACCACCCGGGCTAGG
TTGGACTTTTGGAAACATTTGAGTTCTGCTGTGCCGCCGTGCTTGAAAAAATGCTGGTTGAAACTTTCTT
TACTCTTATCCAGGCATGAGGATGTGTCACCGCTCATGTCCTGAATCCAGCCCCTGCTGGAGGCCTCTTC
CTGGTGCAGGGTAACACAGGCCTTGATGGCTGGGCTCCAGGCACAGTAGGGGTCCCGTGCTAACACACAG
TCTTCACAGCTACCGTGCTTTTCGCAGAATGCCAGGGGCGCTTGGACCACTCCA
